>Addgene plasmid #177085 | pEPQD1CB0867 | addgene full sequence | sequence record 349546 | Addgene NGS Result
CGCTCGTCGTTTGGTATGGCTTCATTCAGCTCCGGTTCCCAACGATCAAGGCGAGTTACATGATCCCCCA
TGTTGTGCAAAAAAGCGGTTAGCTCCTTCGGTCCTCCGATCGTTGTCAGAAGTAAGTTGGCCGCAGTGTT
ATCACTCATGGTTATGGCAGCACTGCATAATTCTCTTACTGTCATGCCATCCGTAAGATGCTTTTCTGTG
ACTGGTGAGTACTCAACCAAGTCATTCTGAGAATAGTGTATGCGGCGACCGAGTTGCTCTTGCCCGGCGT
CAATACGGGATAATACCGCGCCACATAGCAGAACTTTAAAAGTGCTCATCATTGGAAAACGTTCTTCGGG
GCGAAAACTCTCAAGGATCTTACCGCTGTTGAGATCCAGTTCGATGTAACCCACTCGTGCACCCAACTGA
TCTTCAGCATCTTTTACTTTCACCAGCGTTTCTGGGTGAGCAAAAACAGGAAGGCAAAATGCCGCAAAAA
AGGGAATAAGGGCGACACGGAAATGTTGAATACTCATACTCTTCCTTTTTCAATATTATTGAAGCATTTA
TCAAGGTTATTGTCTCATGAGCGGATACATATTTGAATGTATTTAGAAAAATAAACAAATAGGGGTTCCG
CGCACGAATTGGCCAGCGCTGCCATTTTTGGGGTGAGGCCGTTCGCGGCCGAGGGGCGCAGCCCCTGGGG
GGATGGGAGGCCCGCGTTAGCGGGCCGGGAGGGTTCGAGAAGGGGGGGCACCCCCCTTCGGCGTGCGCGG
TCACGCGCACAGGGCGCAGCCCTGGTTAAAAACAAGGTTTATAAATATTGGTTTAAAAGCAGGTTAAAAG
ACAGGTTAGCGGTGGCCGAAAAACGGGCGGAAACCCTTGCAAATGCTGGATTTTCTGCCTGTGGACAGCC
CCTCAAATGTCAATAGGTGCGCCCCTCATCTGTCAGCACTCTGCCCCTCAAGTGTCAAGGATCGCGCCCC
TCATCTGTCAGTAGTCGCGCCCCTCAAGTGTCAATACCGCAGGGCACTTATCCCCAGGCTTGTCCACATC
ATCTGTGGGAAACTCGCGTAAAATCAGGCGTTTTCGCCGATTTGCGAGGCTGGCCAGCTCCACGTCGCCG
GCCGAAATCGAGCCTGCCCCTCATCTGTCAACGCCGCGCCGGGTGAGTCGGCCCCTCAAGTGTCAACGTC
CGCCCCTCATCTGTCAGTGAGGGCCAAGTTTTCCGCGAGGTATCCACAACGCCGGCGGCCGCGGTGTCTC
GCACACGGCTTCGACGGCGTTTCTGGCGCGTTTGCAGGGCCATAGACGGCCGCCAGCCCAGCGGCGAGGG
CAACCAGCCCGGTGAGCGTCGCAAAGGAGATCCTGATCTGACTGATGGGCTGCCTGTATCGAGTGGTGAT
TTTGTGCCGAGCTGCCGGTCGGGGAGCTGTTGGCTGGCTGGTGGCAGGATATATTGTGGTGTAAACAAAT
TGACGCTTAGACAACTTAATAACACATTGCGGACGTTTTTAATGTACTGGGGTGGATGCAGTGGGCCCCA
CTCTGTGAAGACAAACTAGAATTCGAGCTCGGAGCGGTGCGGGTGCCAGGGCGTGCCCTTGGGCTCCCCG
GGCGCGTACTCCACTCCCCGAGCCGGTGCGGGTGCCAGGGCGTGCCCTTGGGCTCCCCGGGCGCGTACTC
CACTCCCCCCATGGTGCGGTGCGGGTGCCAGGGCGTGCCCTTGGGCTCCCCGGGCGCGTACTCCACTCCC
CGAGCCGGTGCGGGTGCCAGGGCGTGCCCTTGGGCTCCCCGGGCGCGTACTCCACTCCCCTTCGCAAGAC
CCTTCCTCTATATAAGGAAGTTCATTTCATTTGGAGAGGACTCCGGTATTTTTACAACAATTACCACAAC
AAAACAAACAACAAACAACATTACAATTTACTATTCTAGTCGAATACTGTATTTTTACAACAATTACCAA
CAACAACAAACAACAAACAACATTACAATTACTATTTACAATTACAATGGGTTCTCAAGAAACAAATTTG
GCTCCTCATGTTCTCATATTCCCTTTGCCAATTCAAGGCCATGTGAACTCCATGCTCAGACTAGCAGAAC
TTCTCTGTCTAGCTGAATTAGATATCACTTTTATTGTTTCAGAGTTCAGCCACAGTCGCTTAATTAAGCA
TACAAATGTTGCCTCCCGTTTTGCCCGTTACCCAGGATTTCAGTTCCAGCCCATATCCGATGGCCTTCCC
GATGATCACCCCAGAGCAGGCGAAAGAGTCATGGATATTTTGCCTTCAACTAAAAATGTAACGGGACCCC
TGTTTAAGCAGATGATGGTTGAGAATAAGTGCTTTTCTTCTGCTACTCGAAGGCCGATTACTTGCATAAT
CGCTGATGGGGTTTTGAGCTTTGCTGGGGATTTCGCTCAAGAAAAAGGAATCCCTCTTATTTACTTCAGA
ACTGTTTCTGCTTGTTCTTTCTGGGCTTGTTTTTGTATGCCTGAACTAATTGAATCTGGTGACATTCCGA
TTAAAGGAAATGGTATGGATCTGATAGTGAAAAGCGTGCCGGGGATGGAAACTTTTCTCAGGCGACGAGA
TCTGCCGGGGTTTTGCCGAGTCAATGACATTAATGAACCGAAACTCCAGATCCTGAAAACAGAGACAAGA
CAGACAACGAGAGCCCAAGCGGCTATTTTGAACACTTTTGAGGATTTGGAAGGACCAATTCTATCTCAAA
TTCGCAAACACATGCCAAGACTTTTCACAATTGGACCAAGTCATTCCCACCTAACATCTAGACTTGAAAC
CAAGAATATCAAGACTTTAATTTCCTCCGGTAGTTTCTGGGAAGAAGATCGAAGCTGTGTGGATTGGCTT
GATGCACAGCCACCAAGATCTGTTTTATATGTAAGTTTTGGAAGTATTACAGTTGTAACAAGAGATCAAC
TCCTGGAATTCTGGTATGGTCTTGTTAATAGTGGACAACGGTTCTTGTGGGTAATGAGGCCAGATTCAAT
TATGGGCAAAGATGGGCAAAGCCAGATTCCTGCAGATCTTGAAGAGGGCACAAAAGCCAGAGGTTATATG
GTGGGATGGGCACCTCAAGAAGAGGTCTTGAATCACCCTGCCATTGGAGGATTTCTGACTCACAGTGGGT
GGAATTCAACTTTAGAGAGTATTGTGGCTGGTGTCCCAATGATATGTTGGCCATACTTTGCGGACCAAAT
GATAAACAGCAGATTTGTGAGTGAAATTTGGAAGATTGGATTGGATATGAAAGATACATGTGATAGAGAG
ACAATTGTGAAGATGGTTAGGGAGTTGATGGAGATTAGGAAAGATGAGTTCTTGCAAAGGGCTGATCATA
TGGCTAAATTGGCAAAAGAGGCTGTTAGTGAAGGCGGATCCTCATATTCTAACTTGGATGGCCTCGTTGA
TTACATAAAATCACTGATTATTTGAGCTTGTCAAGCAGATCGTTCAAACATTTGGCAATAAAGTTTCTTA
AGATTGAATCCTGTTGCCGGTCTTGCGATGATTATCATATAATTTCTGTTGAATTACGTTAAGCATGTAA
TAATTAACATGTAATGCATGACGTTATTTATGAGATGGGTTTTTATGATTAGAGTCCCGCAATTATACAT
TTAATACGCGATAGAAAACAAAATATAGCGCGCAAACTAGGATAAATTATCGCGCGCGGTGTCATCTATG
TTACTAGATCGACGCTTTACTTGTCTTCTGCACGAAGTGGTTTAAACTATCAGTGTTTGACAGGATATAT
TGGCGGGTAAACCTAAGAGAAAAGAGCGTTTATTAGAATAATCGGATATTTAAAAGGGCGTGAAAAGGTT
TATCCGTTCGTCCATTTGTATGTGCATGCCAACCACAGGGTTCCCCAGATCAGGCGCTGGCTGCTGAACC
CCCAGCCGGAACTGACCCCACAAGGCCCTAGCGTTTGCAATGCACCAGGTCATCATTGACCCAGGCGTGT
TCCACCAGGCCGCTGCCTCGCAACTCTTCGCAGGCTTCGCCGACCTGCTCGCGCCACTTCTTCACGCGGG
TGGAATCCGATCCGCACATGAGGCGGAAGGTTTCCAGCTTGAGCGGGTACGGCTCCCGGTGCGAGCTGAA
ATAGTCGAACATCCGTCGGGCCGTCGGCGACAGCTTGCGGTACTTCTCCCATATGAATTTCGTGTAGTGG
TCGCCAGCAAACAGCACGACGATTTCCTCGTCGATCAGGACCTGGCAACGGGACGTTTTCTTGCCACGGT
CCAGGACGCGGAAGCGGTGCAGCAGCGACACCGATTCCAGGTGCCCAACGCGGTCGGACGTGAAGCCCAT
CGCCGTCGCCTGTAGGCGCGACAGGCATTCCTCGGCCTTCGTGTAATACCGGCCATTGATCGACCAGCCC
AGGTCCTGGCAAAGCTCGTAGAACGTGAAGGTGATCGGCTCGCCGATAGGGGTGCGCTTCGCGTACTCCA
ACACCTGCTGCCACACCAGTTCGTCATCGTCGGCCCGCAGCTCGACGCCGGTGTAGGTGATCTTCACGTC
CTTGTTGACGTGGAAAATGACCTTGTTTTGCAGCGCCTCGCGCGGGATTTTCTTGTTGCGCGTGGTGAAC
AGGGCAGAGCGGGCCGTGTCGTTTGGCATCGCTCGCATCGTGTCCGGCCACGGCGCAATATCGAACAAGG
AAAGCTGCATTTCCTTGATCTGCTGCTTCGTGTGTTTCAGCAACGCGGCCTGCTTGGCCTCGCTGACCTG
TTTTGCCAGGTCCTCGCCGGCGGTTTTTCGCTTCTTGGTCGTCATAGTTCCTCGCGTGTCGATGGTCATC
GACTTCGCCAAACCTGCCGCCTCCTGTTCAAGACGACGCGAACGCTCCACGGCGGCCGATGGCGCGGGCA
GGGCAGGGGGAGCCAGTTGCACGCTGTCGCGCTCGATCTTGGCCGTAGCTTGCTGGACCATCGAGCCGAC
GGACTGGAAGGTTTCGCGGGGCGCACGCATGACGGTGCGGCTTGCGATGGTTTCGGCATCCTCGGCGGAA
AACCCCGCGTCGATCAGTTCTTGCCTGTATGCCTTCCGGTCAAACGTCCGATTCATTCACCCTCCTTGCG
GGATTGCCCCGACTCACGCCGGGGCAATGTGCCCTTATTCCTGATTTGACCCGCCTGGTGCCTTGGTGTC
CAGATAATCCACCTTATCGGCAATGAAGTCGGTCCCGTAGACCGTCTGGCCGTCCTTCTCGTACTTGGTA
TTCCGAATCTTGCCCTGCACGAATACCAGCGACCCCTTGCCCAAATACTTGCCGTGGGCCTCGGCCTGAG
AGCCAAAACACTTGATGCGGAAGAAGTCGGTGCGCTCCTGCTTGTCGCCGGCATCGTTGCGCCACATCTA
GGATCTGCCAGGAACCGTAAAAAGGCCGCGTTGCTGGCGTTTTTCCATAGGCTCCGCCCCCCTGACGAGC
ATCACAAAAATCGACGCTCAAGTCAGAGGTGGCGAAACCCGACAGGACTATAAAGATACCAGGCGTTTCC
CCCTGGAAGCTCCCTCGTGCGCTCTCCTGTTCCGACCCTGCCGCTTACCGGATACCTGTCCGCCTTTCTC
CCTTCGGGAAGCGTGGCGCTTTCTCATAGCTCACGCTGTAGGTATCTCAGTTCGGTGTAGGTCGTTCGCT
CCAAGCTGGGCTGTGTGCACGAACCCCCCGTTCAGCCCGACCGCTGCGCCTTATCCGGTAACTATCGTCT
TGAGTCCAACCCGGTAAGACACGACTTATCGCCACTGGCAGCAGCCACTGGTAACAGGATTAGCAGAGCG
AGGTATGTAGGCGGTGCTACAGAGTTCTTGAAGTGGTGGCCTAACTACGGCTACACTAGAAGAACAGTAT
TTGGTATCTGCGCTCTGCTGAAGCCAGTTACCTTCGGAAAAAGAGTTGGTAGCTCTTGATCCGGCAAACA
AACCACCGCTGGTAGCGGTGGTTTTTTTGTTTGCAAGCAGCAGATTACGCGCAGAAAAAAAGGATCTCAA
GAAGATCCTTTGATCTTTTCTACGGGGTCTGACGCTCAGTGGAACGAAAACTCACGTTAAGGGATTTTGG
TCATGAGATTATCAAAAAGGATCTTCACCTAGATCCTTTTAAATTAAAAATGAAGTTTTAAATCAATCTA
AAGTATATATGAGTAAACTTGGTCTGACAGTTACCAATGCTTAATCAGTGAGGCACCTATCTCAGCGATC
TGTCTATTTCGTTCATCCATAGTTGCCTGACTCCCCGTCGTGTAGATAACTACGATACGGGAGGGCTTAC
CATCTGGCCCCAGTGCTGCAATGATACCGCGAGAACCACGCTCACCGGCTCCAGATTTATCAGCAATAAA
CCAGCCAGCCGGAAGGGCCGAGCGCAGAAGTGGTCCTGCAACTTTATCCGCCTCCATCCAGTCTATTAAT
TGTTGCCGGGAAGCTAGAGTAAGTAGTTCGCCAGTTAATAGTTTGCGCAACGTTGTTGCCATTGCTACAG
GCATCGTGGTGTCA
Features (pLannotate 1.2.2; 17 found; start..end, strand, type, name):
    528..632     -  promoter       AmpR promoter: bla
    719..1350    -  rep_origin     oriV: incP origin of replication
   1442..1466    +  misc_feature   LB T-DNA repeat: left border repeat from nopaline C58 T-DNA
   1583..1616    +  protein_bind   attB: minimal attB site for the φC31 integrase (Groth et al., 2000) phage φC31 integrase
   1642..1675    +  protein_bind   attB: minimal attB site for the φC31 integrase (Groth et al., 2000) phage φC31 integrase
   1705..1738    +  protein_bind   attB: minimal attB site for the φC31 integrase (Groth et al., 2000) phage φC31 integrase
   1764..1797    +  protein_bind   attB: minimal attB site for the φC31 integrase (Groth et al., 2000) phage φC31 integrase
   1814..1860    +  promoter       minimal CaMV 35S promoter: minimal 35S promoter from cauliflower mosaic virus
   1893..1918    +  misc_feature   TMV Ω (fragment): translational enhancer from the tobacco mosaic virus 5'-leader sequence (Gallie et al., 1988)
   1950..2005    +  misc_feature   TMV Ω: translational enhancer from the tobacco mosaic virus 5'-leader sequence (Gallie et al., 1988)
   2007..3452    +  CDS            UGT709C2: UGT8_CATRO - Also known as UGT8. Experimental evidence at protein level: Swiss-Prot protein existence level 1. Iridoid glucosyltransferase acting exclusively on 7- deoxyloganetic acid. No activity with 7-deoxyloganetin. Catalyzes the fourth to last step in secologanin biosynthesis. From Catharanthus roseus (Madagascar periwinkle) (Vinca rosea).
   3468..3720    +  terminator     NOS terminator: nopaline synthase terminator and poly(A) signal
   3768..3792    +  misc_feature   RB T-DNA repeat: right border repeat from nopaline C58 T-DNA
   3904..3924    -  CDS            TetR (fragment): tetracycline resistance regulatory protein; tetR
   3951..5096    -  CDS            trfA: TRFA_ECOLX - Experimental evidence at protein level: Swiss-Prot protein existence level 1. Also involved in plasmid copy number control, promoting intermolecular coupling of protein bound iterons at oriV, which inhibits replication initiation. From Escherichia coli.
   5432..6020    -  rep_origin     ori: high-copy-number ColE1/pMB1/pBR322/pUC origin of replication
   6191..527     -  CDS            AmpR (across the origin): β-lactamase; bla; confers resistance to ampicillin, carbenicillin, and related antibiotics
