[The description below was written by a language model from this plasmid's Addgene catalogue record and pLannotate feature annotations shown in this document.]
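Description:
pEPQD1CB0867 is a MoClo (Golden Gate modular cloning) Level 1, position 3 transcriptional unit built in the pICH47751 acceptor backbone, a binary vector for Agrobacterium-mediated delivery into plants. The 6.5 kb plasmid carries a high-copy ColE1/pUC-type origin for propagation in E. coli together with the broad-host-range IncP oriV and its trfA replication initiator gene, which support maintenance in Agrobacterium. Selection is by ampicillin/carbenicillin resistance through the β-lactamase gene. A short TetR fragment is annotated in the backbone and appears to be a remnant rather than a functional element.

The payload lies between the nopaline-type left and right T-DNA border repeats. It encodes 7-deoxyloganetic acid glucosyltransferase from Catharanthus roseus (Cr7-DLGT, annotated as UGT709C2/UGT8), an iridoid glucosyltransferase that acts on 7-deoxyloganetic acid in the secologanin branch of monoterpene indole alkaloid biosynthesis. Expression is driven by a synthetic promoter: four minimal φC31 attB sites placed upstream of a minimal CaMV 35S core promoter, followed by the TMV Ω 5′ leader as a translational enhancer, with the NOS terminator supplying the polyadenylation signal. Here the attB sites serve as binding sites that recruit a Gal4 activation domain–φC31 fusion protein, so transcription depends on co-delivery of that synthetic activator, which is not encoded on this plasmid.

The construct is intended for transient expression in plants. The associated work concerns reconstitution of monoterpene indole alkaloid biosynthesis in Nicotiana benthamiana. As a position 3 Level 1 module, it can also be assembled with other transcriptional units into multigene constructs.
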