Addgene plasmid #177085: pEPQD1CB0867
Purpose: MoClo Level 1, position 3, transcriptional unit for transient expression of 7-deoxyloganetic acid glucosyl transferase (Cr7-DLGT) from Catharanthus roseus promoter regions contains 4x attB sites for recruitment fo gal4AD-phiC31
Depositing lab: Nicola Patron. Depositing organization: Earlham Institute. Publication: Reconstitution of monoterpene indole alkaloid biosynthesis in genome engineered Nicotiana benthamiana. Dudley QM, Jo S, Guerrero DAS, Chhetry M, Smedley MA, Harwood WA, Sherden NH, O'Connor SE, Caputi L, Patron NJ. Commun Biol. 2022 Sep 10;5(1):949. doi: 10.1038/s42003-022-03904-w. PubMed 36088516.
Backbone
  Vector backbone: pICH47751
  Vector type: Synthetic Biology
Growth in bacteria
  Bacterial resistance: Ampicillin, 100 μg/mL
  Growth temperature: 37°C
  Growth strain: DH5alpha
  Copy number: High Copy
Gene/Insert
  Gene/Insert name: 7-deoxyloganetic acid glucosyl transferase (Cr7-DLGT) from Catharanthus roseus (alt name: P3_4X opattB-TMV-CrDLGT-nosterm)
  Species: Other
  Cloning method: Restriction Enzyme; 5′ cloning site Unknown (unknown if destroyed); 3′ cloning site Unknown (unknown if destroyed)
  Sequencing primers: 5′ CTGGTGGCAGGATATATTGTGGTG; 3′ GAACCCTGTGGTTGGCATGCACATAC
Terms and licenses: Academic/Nonprofit Terms; Industry Terms: Not Available to Industry
How to cite: pEPQD1CB0867 was a gift from Nicola Patron (Addgene plasmid # 177085 ; http://n2t.net/addgene:177085 ; RRID:Addgene_177085)
